>Addgene plasmid #39441 | TAL2071 | depositor partial sequence | sequence record 49743 | TAL2071 sequence 1742 bps
GAACCTGACCCCAGACCAGGTAGTCGCAATCGCGAACAATAATGGGGGAAAGCAAGCCCTGGAAACCGTG
CAAAGGTTGTTGCCGGTCCTTTGTCAAGACCACGGCCTTACACCGGAGCAAGTCGTGGCCATTGCAAGCA
ATGGGGGTGGCAAACAGGCTCTTGAGACGGTTCAGAGACTTCTCCCAGTTCTCTGTCAAGCCCACGGGCT
GACTCCCGATCAAGTTGTAGCGATTGCGAATAACAATGGAGGGAAACAAGCATTGGAGACTGTCCAACGG
CTCCTTCCCGTGTTGTGTCAAGCCCACGGTTTGACGCCTGCACAAGTGGTCGCCATCGCCAACAACAACG
GCGGTAAGCAGGCGCTGGAAACAGTACAGCGCCTGCTGCCTGTACTGTGCCAGGATCATGGACTGACCCC
AGACCAGGTAGTCGCAATCGCGTCACATGACGGGGGAAAGCAAGCCCTGGAAACCGTGCAAAGGTTGTTG
CCGGTCCTTTGTCAAGACCACGGCCTTACACCGGAGCAAGTCGTGGCCATTGCAAATAATAACGGTGGCA
AACAGGCTCTTGAGACGGTTCAGAGACTTCTCCCAGTTCTCTGTCAAGCCCACGGGCTGACTCCCGATCA
AGTTGTAGCGATTGCGAATAACAATGGAGGGAAACAAGCATTGGAGACTGTCCAACGGCTCCTTCCCGTG
TTGTGTCAAGCCCACGGTTTGACGCCTGCACAAGTGGTCGCCATCGCCTCCAATATTGGCGGTAAGCAGG
CGCTGGAAACAGTACAGCGCCTGCTGCCTGTACTGTGCCAGGATCATGGACTGACCCCAGACCAGGTAGT
CGCAATCGCGTCAAACGGAGGGGGAAAGCAAGCCCTGGAAACCGTGCAAAGGTTGTTGCCGGTCCTTTGT
CAAGACCACGGCCTTACACCGGAGCAAGTCGTGGCCATTGCATCCCACGACGGTGGCAAACAGGCTCTTG
AGACGGTTCAGAGACTTCTCCCAGTTCTCTGTCAAGCCCACGGGCTGACTCCCGATCAAGTTGTAGCGAT
TGCGTCCAACGGTGGAGGGAAACAAGCATTGGAGACTGTCCAACGGCTCCTTCCCGTGTTGTGTCAAGCC
CACGGTTTGACGCCTGCACAAGTGGTCGCCATCGCCTCGAATGGCGGCGGTAAGCAGGCGCTGGAAACAG
TACAGCGCCTGCTGCCTGTACTGTGCCAGGATCATGGACTGACCCCAGACCAGGTAGTCGCAATCGCGAA
CAATAATGGGGGAAAGCAAGCCCTGGAAACCGTGCAAAGGTTGTTGCCGGTCCTTTGTCAAGACCACGGC
CTTACACCGGAGCAAGTCGTGGCCATTGCAAGCAACATCGGTGGCAAACAGGCTCTTGAGACGGTTCAGA
GACTTCTCCCAGTTCTCTGTCAAGCCCACGGGCTGACTCCCGATCAAGTTGTAGCGATTGCGTCGAACAT
TGGAGGGAAACAAGCATTGGAGACTGTCCAACGGCTCCTTCCCGTGTTGTGTCAAGCCCACGGTTTGACG
CCTGCACAAGTGGTCGCCATCGCCAACAACAACGGCGGTAAGCAGGCGCTGGAAACAGTACAGCGCCTGC
TGCCTGTACTGTGCCAGGATCATGGACTGACCCCAGACCAGGTAGTCGCAATCGCGTCAAACGGAGGGGG
AAAGCAAGCCCTGGAAACCGTGCAAAGGTTGTTGCCGGTCCTTTGTCAAGACCACGGCCTGA
