>Addgene plasmid #39441 | TAL2071 | addgene partial sequence | sequence record 52682 | JDS-TALEN-F 5'-TAGGGGTCGGTAAACAGTGG-3'
TGTGGCGGGTGAGCTTAGGGGGCCTCCGCTCCAGCTCGACACCGGGCAGCTGCTGAAGATCGCGAAGAGA
GGGGGAGTAACAGCGGTAGAGGCAGTGCACGCCTGGCGCAATGCGCTCACCGGGGCCCCCTTGAACCTGA
CCCCAGACCAGGTAGTCGCAATCGCGAACAATAATGGGGGAAAGCAAGCCCTGGAAACCGTGCAAAGGTT
GTTGCCGGTCCTTTGTCAAGACCACGGCCTTACACCGGAGCAAGTCGTGGCCATTGCAAGCAATGGGGGT
GGCAAACAGGCTCTTGAGACGGTTCAGAGACTTCTCCCAGTTCTCTGTCAAGCCCACGGGCTGACTCCCG
ATCAAGTTGTAGCGATTGCGAATAACAATGGAGGGAAACAAGCATTGGAGACTGTCCAACGGCTCCTTCC
CGTGTTGTGTCAAGCCCACGGTTTGACGCCTGCACAAGTGGTCGCCATCGCCAACAACAACGGCGGTAAG
CAGGCGCTGGAAACAGTACAGCGCCTGCTGCCTGTACTGTGCCAGGATCATGGACTGACCCCAGACCAGG
TAGTCGCAATCGCGTCACATGACGGGGGAAAGCAAGCCCTGGAAACCGTGCAAAGGTTGTTGCCGGTCCT
TTGTCAAGACCACGGCCTTACACCGGAGCAAGTCGTGGCCATTGCAAATAATAACGGTGGCAAACAGGCT
CTTGAGACGGTTCAGAGACTTCTCCCAGTTCTCTGTCAAGCCCACGGGCTGACTCCCGATCAAGTTGTAG
CGATTGCGAATAACAATGGAGGGAAACAAGCATTGGAGACTGTCCAACGGCTCCTTCCCGTGTTGTGTCA
AGCCCACGGTTTGACGCCTGCACAAGTGGTCGCCATCGCCTCCAATATTGGCGGTAAGCAGGCGCTGGAA
ACAGTACA
