[The description below was written by a language model from this plasmid's Addgene catalogue record.]
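Description:
TAL2071 is a mammalian expression plasmid encoding the right-hand monomer of a TALE nuclease pair directed against the eGFP coding sequence (eGFP-TALEN-42-Right). It is built on the JDS78 backbone, a roughly 6.4 kb TALEN expression vector, into which a 1,742 bp array of TAL effector repeats was inserted through BsmBI sites that were destroyed during cloning, as is typical of type IIS restriction-based assembly. The plasmid is maintained at high copy in E. coli under ampicillin selection. The record lists the insert species as human, although the target named in the insert is the eGFP reporter gene rather than an endogenous human locus.

Expression is driven by the CMV promoter, and the vector type annotation also indicates a T7 promoter, which would allow in vitro transcription of the TALEN mRNA. The backbone supplies the flanking parts of the fusion protein: an N-terminal 3X FLAG epitope tag for detection, and a C-terminal wild-type FokI nuclease domain. Because FokI cleaves only as a dimer, this construct is meant to be co-delivered with a matching left-hand TALEN monomer that binds the opposite strand nearby, so that the two FokI domains meet over the spacer and introduce a double-strand break. Repair of that break by error-prone end joining disrupts eGFP, giving a simple loss-of-fluorescence readout of nuclease activity.

The plasmid comes from work describing the FLASH method for high-throughput TALEN assembly. The depositor notes that the repetitive TAL array is prone to recombination, so verifying the plasmid's integrity by diagnostic digest before use is advised. No feature table was provided, so finer details of the backbone are not stated.
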