Addgene plasmid #39441: TAL2071
Depositing lab: Keith Joung. Depositing organization: Massachusetts General Hospital. Publication: FLASH assembly of TALENs for high-throughput genome editing. Reyon D, Tsai SQ, Khayter C, Foden JA, Sander JD, Joung JK. Nat Biotechnol. 2012 Apr 8. doi: 10.1038/nbt.2170. PubMed 22484455.
Backbone
  Vector backbone: JDS78
  Backbone manufacturer: Joung lab (Addgene Plasmid # 32290)
  Backbone size w/o insert (bp): 6447
  Vector type: Mammalian Expression ; T7
Growth in bacteria
  Bacterial resistance: Ampicillin, 100 μg/mL
  Growth temperature: 37°C
  Growth strain: XL1 Blue
  Copy number: High Copy
Gene/Insert
  Gene/Insert name: eGFP-TALEN-42-Right
  Species: H. sapiens (human)
  Insert size (bp): 1742
  Promoter: CMV
  Tag / fusion protein: 3X Flag (N terminal on backbone); WT FOKI (C terminal on backbone)
  Cloning method: Restriction Enzyme; 5′ cloning site BsmBI (destroyed during cloning); 3′ cloning site BsmBI (destroyed during cloning)
  Sequencing primers: 5′ CMV-F
Terms and licenses: Academic/Nonprofit Terms; Industry Terms: Not Available to Industry
Depositor comments: Target binding site: TGTGGCGGATCTTGAAGTT To reduce the chance of recombination in this plasmid, do not grow in liquid culture for more than 12-14 hours. It is strongly recommended that users perform a diagnostic digest to verify this plasmid prior to use. For example, a double digest of the plasmid with BamHI and KpnI should result in two bands at 2.4kb and 5.8kb
How to cite: TAL2071 was a gift from Keith Joung (Addgene plasmid # 39441 ; http://n2t.net/addgene:39441 ; RRID:Addgene_39441)
